Addgene plasmid #162300: pEPQD0CM0549
Purpose: Level 0 N-terminal tag part for MoClo assembly, CCAT-AATG
Depositing lab: Nicola Patron. Depositing organization: Earlham Institute. Publication: Biofoundry-assisted expression and characterization of plant proteins. Dudley QM, Cai YM, Kallam K, Debreyne H, Carrasco Lopez JA, Patron NJ. Synth Biol (Oxf). 2021 Sep 11;6(1):ysab029. doi: 10.1093/synbio/ysab029. eCollection 2021. PubMed 34693026.
Backbone
  Vector backbone: pTwist
  Vector type: Synthetic Biology
Growth in bacteria
  Bacterial resistance: Chloramphenicol, 25 μg/mL
  Growth temperature: 37°C
  Growth strain: DH5alpha
  Copy number: High Copy
Gene/Insert
  Gene/Insert name: N-terminal tag, SUMO-[TEV cleavage site]
  Species: Synthetic
  Cloning method: Unknown
  Sequencing primers: 5′ GTTGTAAAACGACGGCCAGTC; 3′ AGCGGATAACAATTTCACACAGG
Terms and licenses: Academic/Nonprofit Terms; Industry Terms: Not Available to Industry
How to cite: pEPQD0CM0549 was a gift from Nicola Patron (Addgene plasmid # 162300 ; http://n2t.net/addgene:162300 ; RRID:Addgene_162300)
