[The description below was written by a language model from this plasmid's Addgene catalogue record and pLannotate feature annotations shown in this document.]
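Description:
pEPQD0CM0549 is a small (about 2.4 kb) Level 0 parts plasmid for MoClo/Golden Gate modular assembly, built on a pTwist synthetic-gene backbone and maintained in E. coli. It replicates from a high-copy ColE1/pUC-type origin. Selection is by chloramphenicol resistance, provided by the cat gene under its native promoter and followed by a phage lambda t0 terminator. Short remnants of the lac operator and lacZα flank the insert region. These appear to be leftover backbone sequence around the cloning site and standard sequencing primer sites, not functional elements.

The payload is a synthetic N-terminal tag module with no promoter or terminator of its own, since it is a coding part rather than an expression cassette. It encodes yeast SMT3 (SUMO) followed by a tobacco etch virus (TEV) protease recognition site. The annotation flags the TEV site as a fragment, which may simply reflect how the site runs into the part's junction. The part is defined by CCAT and AATG fusion overhangs, which place it in the N-terminal tag position of the assembly standard. When released by a Type IIS restriction enzyme (the record does not name the enzyme), it ligates in frame between a promoter/5′ UTR part and a downstream coding sequence part, giving a fusion protein with SUMO at its N-terminus.

SUMO fusions are commonly used to improve the solubility and yield of recombinant proteins, and the TEV site allows the tag to be removed by protease cleavage after expression. The associated work concerns biofoundry-assisted expression and characterization of plant proteins, consistent with use of this part in combinatorial, automated construction of tagged expression constructs.
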