Features (pLannotate 1.2.2; 8 found; start..end, strand, type, name):
     31..324     +  CDS            SMT3: SMT3_YEAST - Experimental evidence at protein level: Swiss-Prot protein existence level 1. Not known; suppressor of MIF2 mutations. From Saccharomyces cerevisiae (strain ATCC 204508 / S288c) (Baker's yeast).
    334..350     +  CDS            TEV site (fragment): tobacco etch virus (TEV) protease recognition and cleavage site
    441..456     -  protein_bind   lac operator (fragment): The lac repressor binds to the lac operator to inhibit transcription in E. coli. This inhibition can be relieved by adding lactose or isopropyl-β-D-thiogalactopyranoside (IPTG). lac repressor encoded by lacI
    607..1195    -  rep_origin     ori: high-copy-number ColE1/pMB1/pBR322/pUC origin of replication
   1328..1422    -  terminator     lambda t0 terminator: transcription terminator from phage lambda
   1446..2102    -  CDS            cat: CAT_ECOLX - Experimental evidence at protein level: Swiss-Prot protein existence level 1. This enzyme is an effector of chloramphenicol resistance in bacteria. From Escherichia coli. This protein is used as a marker in many commonly used cloning vectors, such as pACYC184.
   2103..2205    -  promoter       cat promoter: promoter of the E. coli cat gene encoding chloramphenicol acetyltransferase
   2280..2323    -  CDS            lacZα (fragment): LacZα fragment of β-galactosidase; lacZ fragment
>Addgene plasmid #162300 | pEPQD0CM0549 | addgene full sequence | sequence record 320864 | Addgene NGS Result
AGTGCCATTCCGCCTGACCTAGGTCTCTCCATGTCAGATAGTGAAGTGAACCAAGAAGCAAAACCAGAGG
TCAAGCCGGAAGTTAAACCGGAAACCCATATTAACCTGAAAGTTAGCGACGGTAGCTCGGAAATTTTCTT
TAAAATTAAGAAAACTACGCCGCTGCGTCGCTTAATGGAAGCATTTGCCAAGCGTCAAGGCAAAGAGATG
GATAGCCTGCGCTTTCTTTATGATGGCATCCGCATCCAGGCGGACCAAACTCCAGAGGACTTAGATATGG
AAGATAATGACATCATCGAAGCCCATCGTGAGCAAATCGGCGGCATTGAAGAGAACCTGTATTTTCAGTC
AATGAGAGACCTAGGCTAGGTGGAGGCTCAGTGATGATAAGTCTGCGATGGTGGATGCATGTGTCATGGT
CATAGCTGTTTCCTGTGTGAAATTGTTATCCGCTCAGAGGGCACAATCCTATTCCGCGCTATCCGACAAT
CTCCAAGACATTAGGTGGAGTTCAGTTCGGCGTATGGCATATGTCGCTGGAAAGAACATGTGAGCAAAAG
GCCAGCAAAAGGCCAGGAACCGTAAAAAGGCCGCGTTGCTGGCGTTTTTCCATAGGCTCCGCCCCCCTGA
CGAGCATCACAAAAATCGACGCTCAAGTCAGAGGTGGCGAAACCCGACAGGACTATAAAGATACCAGGCG
TTTCCCCCTGGAAGCTCCCTCGTGCGCTCTCCTGTTCCGACCCTGCCGCTTACCGGATACCTGTCCGCCT
TTCTCCCTTCGGGAAGCGTGGCGCTTTCTCATAGCTCACGCTGTAGGTATCTCAGTTCGGTGTAGGTCGT
TCGCTCCAAGCTGGGCTGTGTGCACGAACCCCCCGTTCAGCCCGACCGCTGCGCCTTATCCGGTAACTAT
CGTCTTGAGTCCAACCCGGTAAGACACGACTTATCGCCACTGGCAGCAGCCACTGGTAACAGGATTAGCA
GAGCGAGGTATGTAGGCGGTGCTACAGAGTTCTTGAAGTGGTGGCCTAACTACGGCTACACTAGAAGAAC
AGTATTTGGTATCTGCGCTCTGCTGAAGCCAGTTACCTTCGGAAAAAGAGTTGGTAGCTCTTGATCCGGC
AAACAAACCACCGCTGGTAGCGGTGGTTTTTTTGTTTGCAAGCAGCAGATTACGCGCAGAAAAAAAGGAT
CTCAAGAAGATCCTTTGATCTTTTCTACGGGGTCTGACGCTCTATTCAACAAAGCCGCCGTCCCGTCAAG
TCAGCGTAAATGGGTAGGGGGCTTCAAATCGTCCCCCCATACGATATAAGTTGTTACTAGTGCTTGGATT
CTCACCAATAAAAAACGCCCGGCGGCAACCGAGCGTTCTGAACAAATCCAGATGGAGTTCTGAGGTCATT
ACTGGATCTATCAACAGGAGTCCAAGCGAGCTCGATATCAAATTACGCCCCGCCCTGCCACTCATCGCAG
TACTGTTGTAATTCATTAAGCATTCTGCCGACATGGAAGCCATCACAAACGGCATGATGAACCTGAATCG
CCAGCGGCATCAGCACCTTGTCGCCTTGCGTATAATATTTGCCCATGGTGAAAACGGGGGCGAAGAAGTT
GTCCATATTGGCCACGTTTAAATCAAAACTGGTGAAACTCACCCAGGGATTGGCTGAGACGAAAAACATA
TTCTCAATAAACCCTTTAGGGAAATAGGCCAGGTTTTCACCGTAACACGCCACATCTTGCGAATATATGT
GTAGAAACTGCCGGAAATCGTCGTGGTATTCACTCCAGAGCGATGAAAACGTTTCAGTTTGCTCATGGAA
AACGGTGTAACAAGGGTGAACACTATCCCATATCACCAGCTCACCGTCTTTCATTGCCATACGAAATTCC
GGATGAGCATTCATCAGGCGGGCAAGAATGTGAATAAAGGCCGGATAAAACTTGTGCTTATTTTTCTTTA
CGGTCTTTAAAAAGGCCGTAATATCCAGCTGAACGGTCTGGTTATAGGTACATTGAGCAACTGACTGAAA
TGCCTCAAAATGTTCTTTACGATGCCATTGGGATATATCAACGGTGGTATATCCAGTGATTTTTTTCTCC
ATTTTAGCTTCCTTAGCTCCTGAAAATCTCGATAACTCAAAAAATACGCCCGGTAGTGATCTTATTTCAT
TATGGTGAAAGTTGGAACCTCTTACGTGCCGATCAACGTCTCATTGATACCTGAAACAAAACCCATCGTA
CGGCCAAGGAAGTCTCCAATAACTGTGATCCACCACAAGCGCCAGGGTTTTCCCAGTCACGACGTTGTAA
AACGACGGCCAGTCATGCATAATCCGCACGCATCTGGAATAAGGA
